>Addgene plasmid | pB-Neo-rTOM20-TagBFP Sequencing Result | analyzer sequence | sequence record 420401
GACATTGATTATTGACTAGTTATTAATAGTAATCAATTACGGGGTCATTAGTTCATAGCCCATATATGGA
GTTCCGCGTTACATAACTTACGGTAAATGGCCCGCCTGGCTGACCGCCCAACGACCCCCGCCCATTGACG
TCAATAATGACGTATGTTCCCATAGTAACGCCAATAGGGACTTTCCATTGACGTCAATGGGTGGAGTATT
TACGGTAAACTGCCCACTTGGCAGTACATCAAGTGTATCATATGCCAAGTACGCCCCCTATTGACGTCAA
TGACGGTAAATGGCCCGCCTGGCATTATGCCCAGTACATGACCTTATGGGACTTTCCTACTTGGCAGTAC
ATCTACGTATTAGTCATCGCTATTACCATGGTCGAGGTGAGCCCCACGTTCTGCTTCACTCTCCCCATCT
CCCCCCCCTCCCCACCCCCAATTTTGTATTTATTTATTTTTTAATTATTTTGTGCAGCGATGGGGGCGGG
GGGGGGGGGGGGGGGGGCCCCAGGGGGGGGGGGGGGGGGGGGGGGGGGGGGGGGGGGGGGGGGGGGGGGG
GGGGGGGGGCCCCAGGGGGGGGGGGGGGGGGGCGGGGTTTTTTTTTTTGTGGGGGGGGGGGGGGGGGGGG
AGGCGGAGGGGTGCGGCGGCGGCCAATCAGGGCGGCGCGCTCCGAAAGTTTCCTTTTAGGGCGGGGCGGC
GGCGGCGGCGGCCCTATAAAAGGCGAGGCGCGCGGCGGGCGGGGGTCGCTGCGCGCTGCCTTCGCCCCGT
GCCCCGCTCCGCCGCCGCCTCGCGCCGCCCGCCCCGGCTCTGACTGACCGCGTTACTCCCACAGGTGAGC
GGGCGGGACGGCCCTTCTCCTCCGGGCTGTAATTAGCGCTTGGTTTAATGACGGCTTGTTTCTTTTCTGT
GGCTGCGTGAAAGCCTTGAGGGGCTCCGGGAGGGCCCTTTGTGCGGGGGGAGCGGCTCGGGGGGTGCGTG
CGTGTGTGTGTGCGTGGGGAGCGCCGCGTGCGGCTCCGCGCTGCCCGGCGGCTGTGAGCGCTGCGGGCGC
GGCGCGGGGCTTTGTGCGCTCCGCAGTGTGCGCGAGGGGAGCGCGGCCGGGGGCGGTGCCCCGCGGTGCG
GGGGGGCTGCGAGGGGAACAAAGGCTGCGTGCGGGGTGTGTGCGTGGGGGGGTGAGCAGGGGGTGTGGGC
GCGTCGGTCGGGCTGCAACCCCCCCTGCACCCCCCTCCCCGAGTTGCTGAGCACGGCCCGGCTTCGGGTG
CGGGGCTCCGTACGGGGCGTGGCGCGGGGCTCGCCGTGCCGGGCGGGGGGTGGCGGCAGGTGGGGGTGCC
GGGCGGGGCGGGGCCGCCTCGGGCCGGGGAGGGCTCGGGGGAGGGGCGCGGCGGCCCCCGGAGCGCCGGC
GGCTGTCGAGGCGCGGCGAGCCGCAGCCATTGCCTTTTATGGTAATCGTGCGAGAGGGCGCAGGGACTTC
CTTTGTCCCAAATCTGTGCGGAGCCGAAATCTGGGAGGCGCCGCCGCACCCCCTCTAGCGGGCGCGGGGC
GAAGCGGTGCGGCGCCGGCAGGAAGGAAATGGGCGGGGAGGGCCTTCGTGCGTCGCCGCGCCGCCGTCCC
CTTCTCCCTCTCCAGCCTCGGGGCTGTCCGCGGGGGGACGGCTGCCTTCGGGGGGGACGGGGCAGGGCGG
GGTTCGGCTTCTGGCGTGTGACCGGCGGCTCTAGAGCCTCTGCTAACCATGTTCATGCCTTCTTCTTTTT
CCTACAGCTCCTGGGCAACGTGCTGGTTATTGTGCTGTCTCATCATTTTGGCAAAGAATTCGCCACCATG
GTGGGCCGGAACAGCGCCATCGCCGCGGGCGTGTGCGGTGCCCTCTTCATAGGGTACTGCATCTACTTTG
ACCGCAAAAGGCGGAGTGACCCCAACTTCAAGAACAGGCTTCGAGAACGAAGAAAGAAACAGAAGCTTGC
TAAGGAGAGAGCTGGGCTTTCCAAGTTACCTGATTTAAAAGATGCTGAAGCTGTTCAGAAATTCTTCCTT
GAAGAGATACAGCTTGGTGAAGAGTTATTAGCACAAGGTGACTATGAGAAGGGTGTGGACCACCTGACAA
ATGCAATCGCTGTGTGTGGACAGCCTCAGCAGTTGCTGCAAGTGTTACAACAGACTCTTCCACCACCAGT
GTTCCAGATGCTTCTGACCAAGCTTCCAACCATTAGTCAGAGAATTGTCAGTGCTCAGAGCTTGGCTGAA
GATGATGTGGAATGTACAATGAGCGAGCTGATTAAGGAGAACATGCACATGAAGCTGTACATGGAGGGCA
CCGTGGACAACCATCACTTCAAGTGCACATCCGAGGGCGAAGGCAAGCCCTACGAGGGCACCCAGACCAT
GAGAATCAAGGTGGTCGAGGGCGGCCCTCTCCCCTTCGCCTTCGACATCCTGGCTACTAGCTTCCTCTAC
GGCAGCAAGACCTTCATCAACCACACCCAGGGCATCCCCGACTTCTTCAAGCAGTCCTTCCCTGAGGGCT
TCACATGGGAGAGAGTCACCACATACGAAGACGGGGGCGTGCTGACCGCTACCCAGGACACCAGCCTCCA
GGACGGCTGCCTCATCTACAACGTCAAGATCAGAGGGGTGAACTTCACATCCAACGGCCCTGTGATGCAG
AAGAAAACACTCGGCTGGGAGGCCTTCACCGAGACGCTGTACCCCGCTGACGGCGGCCTGGAAGGCAGAA
ACGACATGGCCCTGAAGCTCGTGGGCGGGAGCCATCTGATCGCAAACATCAAGACCACATATAGATCCAA
GAAACCCGCTAAGAACCTCAAGATGCCTGGCGTCTACTATGTGGACTACAGACTGGAAAGAATCAAGGAG
GCCAACAACGAGACCTACGTCGAGCAGCACGAGGTGGCAGTGGCCAGATACTGCGACCTCCCTAGCAAAC
TGGGGCACAAGCTTAATGGATCCACGCGTCTCGAGTTAACGGTACCTCTAGAGTAATTCGCTAGCATGGA
CTACAAAGACCATGACGGTGATTATAAAGATCATGATATCGATTACAAGGATGACGATGACAAGGGATCT
GCAAGAAGAGCATCTGTGGAAAACCTGTATTTTCAGGGGTCCGGCCTGAACGACATCTTCGAGGCTCAGA
AAATCGAATGGCACGAATAATCTAGCCTCGACTGTGCCTTCTAGTTGCCAGCCATCTGTTGTTTGCCCCT
CCCCCGTGCCTTCCTTGACCCTGGAAGGTGCCACTCCCACTGTCCTTTCCTAATAAAATGAGGAAATTGC
ATCGCATTGTCTGAGTAGGTGTCATTCTATTCTGGGGGGTGGGGTGGGGCAGGACAGCAAGGGGGAGGAT
TGGGAAGACAATAGCAGGCATGCTGGGGATGCGGTGGGCTCTATGGCTTCTGAGGCGGTTAATTAAAATA
AAACTAGAGCGGGCCCGGTACTAACCAAACTGGATCTCTGCTGTCCCTGTAATAAACCCGAAAATTTTGA
ATTTTTGTAATTTGTTTTTGTAATTCTTTAGTTTGTATGTCTGTTGCTATTATGTCTACTATTCTTTCCC
CTGCACTGTACCCCCCAATCCCCCCTTTTCTTTTAAAATTGTGGATGAATACTGCCATTTGTCTGCAGAG
CGGCCGCGTCGAGATAACTTCGTATAATGTATGCTATACGAAGTTATGTTTTGTTACTTTATAGAAGAAA
TTTTGAGTTTTTGTTTTTTTTTAATAAATAAATAAACATAAATAAATTGTTTGTTGAATTTATTATTAGT
ATGTAAGTGTAAATATAATAAAACTTAATATCTATTCAAATTAATAAATAAACCTCGATATACAGACCGA
TAAAACACATGCGTCAATTTTACGCATGATTATCTTTAACGTACGTCACAATATGATTATCTTTCTAGGG
TTAAAGAGCTCCAGCTTTTGTTCCCTTTAGTGAGGGTTAATTTCGAGCTTGGCGTAATCATGGTCATAGC
TGTTTCCTGTGTGAAATTGTTATCCGCTCACAATTCCACACAACATACGAGCCGGAAGCATAAAGTGTAA
AGCCTGGGGTGCCTAATGAGTGAGCTAACTCACATTAATTGCGTTGCGCTCACTGCCCGCTTTCCAGTCG
GGAAACCTGTCGTGCCAGCTGCATTAATGAATCGGCCAACGCGCGGGGAGAGGCGGTTTGCGTATTGGGC
GCTCTTCCGCTTCCTCGCTCACTGACTCGCTGCGCTCGGTCGTTCGGCTGCGGCGAGAGGTATCAGCTCA
CTCAAAGGCGGTAATACGGTTATCCACAGAATCAGGGGATAACGCAGGAAAGAACATGTGAGCAAAAGGC
CAGCAAAAGGCCAGGAACCGTAAAAAGGCCGCGTTGCTGGCGTTTTTCCATAGGCTCCGCCCCCCTGACG
AGCATCACAAAAATCGACGCTCAAGTCAGAGGTGGCGAAACCCGACAGGACTATAAAGATACCAGGCGTT
TCCCCCTGGAAGCTCCCTCGTGCGCTCTCCTGTTCCGACCCTGCCGCTTACCGGATACCTGTCCGCCTTT
CTCCCTTCGGGAAGCGTGGCGCTTTCTCATAGCTCACGCTGTAGGTATCTCAGTTCGGTGTAGGTCGTTC
GCTCCAAGCTGGGCTGTGTGCACGAACCCCCCGTTCAGCCCGACCGCTGCGCCTTATCCGGTAACTATCG
TCTTGAGTCCAACCCGGTAAGACACGACTTATCGCCACTGGCAGCAGCCACTGGTAACAGGATTAGCAGA
GCGAGGTATGTAGGCGGTGCTACAGAGTTCTTGAAGTGGTGGCCTAACTACGGCTACACTAGAAGAACAG
TATTTGGTATCTGCGCTCTGCTGAAGCCAGTTACCTTCGGAAAAAGAGTTGGTAGCTCTTGATCCGGCAA
ACAAACCACCGCTGGTAGCGGTGGTTTTTTTGTTTGCAAGCAGCAGATTACGCGCAGAAAAAAAGGATCT
CAAGAAGATCCTTTGATCTTTTCTACGGGGTCTGACGCTCAGTGGAACGAAAACTCACGTTAAGGGATTT
TGGTCATGAGATTATCAAAAAGGATCTTCACCTAGATCCTTTTAAATTAAAAATGAAGTTTTAAATCAAT
CTAAAGTATATATGAGTAAACTTGGTCTGACAGTTACCAATGCTTAATCAGTGAGGCACCTATCTCAGCG
ATCTGTCTATTTCGTTCATCCATAGTTGCCTGACTCCCCGTCGTGTAGATAACTACGATACGGGAGGGCT
TACCATCTGGCCCCAGTGCTGCAATGATACCGCGAGACCCACGCTCACCGGCTCCAGATTTATCAGCAAT
AAACCAGCCAGCCGGAAGGGCCGAGCGCAGAAGTGGTCCTGCAACTTTATCCGCCTCCATCCAGTCTATT
AATTGTTGCCGGGAAGCTAGAGTAAGTAGTTCGCCAGTTAATAGTTTGCGCAACGTTGTTGCCATTGCTA
CAGGCATCGTGGTGTCACGCTCGTCGTTTGGTATGGCTTCATTCAGCTCCGGTTCCCAACGATCAAGGCG
AGTTACATGATCCCCCATGTTGTGCAAAAAAGCGGTTAGCTCCTTCGGTCCTCCGATCGTTGTCAGAAGT
AAGTTGGCCGCAGTGTTATCACTCATGGTTATGGCAGCACTGCATAATTCTCTTACTGTCATGCCATCCG
TAAGATGCTTTTCTGTGACTGGTGAGTACTCAACCAAGTCATTCTGAGAATAGTGTATGCGGCGACCGAG
TTGCTCTTGCCCGGCGTCAATACGGGATAATACCGCGCCACATAGCAGAACTTTAAAAGTGCTCATCATT
GGAAAACGTTCTTCGGGGCGAAAACTCTCAAGGATCTTACCGCTGTTGAGATCCAGTTCGATGTAACCCA
CTCGTGCACCCAACTGATCTTCAGCATCTTTTACTTTCACCAGCGTTTCTGGGTGAGCAAAAACAGGAAG
GCAAAATGCCGCAAAAAAGGGAATAAGGGCGACACGGAAATGTTGAATACTCATACTCTTCCTTTTTCAA
TATTATTGAAGCATTTATCAGGGTTATTGTCTCATGAGCGGATACATATTTGAATGTATTTAGAAAAATA
AACAAATAGGGGTTCCGCGCACATTTCCCCGAAAAGTGCCACCTAAATTGTAAGCGTTAATATTTTGTTA
AAATTCGCGTTAAATTTTTGTTAAATCAGCTCATTTTTTAACCAATAGGCCGAAATCGGCAAAATCCCTT
ATAAATCAAAAGAATAGACCGAGATAGGGT
[37 nt withheld, positions 6261-6297]
AAAGAACGTGGACTCCAACGTCAAAGG
[49 nt withheld, positions 6325-6373]
T
[91 nt withheld, positions 6375-6465]
G
[124 nt withheld, positions 6467-6590]
CCCATTCGCCATTCAGGCTGCGCAACTGTTGGGAAGGGCGATCGGTGCGGGCCTCTTCGCTATTACGCCA
GCTGGCGAAAGGGGGATGTGCTGCAAGGCGATTAAGTTGGGTAACGCCAGGGTTTTCCCAGTCACGACGT
TGTAAAACGACGGCCAGTGAATTGTAATACGACTCACTATAGGGCGAATTGGGTACCTTAACCCTAGAAA
GATAGTCTGCGTAAAATTGACGCATGCATTCTTGAAATATTGCTCTCTCTTTCTAAATAGCGCGAATCCG
TCGCTGTGCATTTAGGACATCTCAGTCGCCGCTTGGAGCTCCCGTGAGGCGTGCTTGTCAATGCGGTAAG
TGTCACTGATTTTGAACTATAACGACCGCGTGAGTCAAAATGACGCATGATTATCTTTTACGTGACTTTT
AAGATTTAACTCATACGATAATTATATTGTTATTTCATGTTCTACTTACGTGATAACTTATTATATATAT
ATTTTCTTGTTATAGATTAATTCTGTGGAATGTGTGTCAGTTAGGGTGTGGAAAGTCCCCAGGCTCCCCA
GCAGGCAGAAGTATGCAAAGCATGCATCTCAATTAGTCAGCAACCAGGTGTGGAAAGTCCCCAGGCTCCC
CAGCAGGCAGAAGTATGCAAAGCATGCATCTCAATTAGTCAGCAACCATAGTCCCGCCCCTAACTCCGCC
CATCCCGCCCCTAACTCCGCCCAGTTCCGCCCATTCTCCGCCCCATGGCTGACTAATTTTTTTTATTTAT
GCAGAGGCCGAGGCCGCCTCTGCCTCTGAGCTATTCCAGAAGTAGTGAGGAGGCTTTTTTGGAGGCCTAG
GCTTTTGCAAAAAGCTCCCGGGAGCTTGTATATCCATTTTCGGATCTGATCAAGAGACAGGATGAGGATC
GTTTCGCATGATTGAACAAGATGGATTGCACGCAGGTTCTCCGGCCGCTTGGGTGGAGAGGCTATTCGGC
TATGACTGGGCACAACAGACAATCGGCTGCTCTGATGCCGCCGTGTTCCGGCTGTCAGCGCAGGGGCGCC
CGGTTCTTTTTGTCAAGACCGACCTGTCCGGTGCCCTGAATGAACTGCAGGACGAGGCAGCGCGGCTATC
GTGGCTGGCCACGACGGGCGTTCCTTGCGCAGCTGTGCTCGACGTTGTCACTGAAGCGGGAAGGGACTGG
CTGCTATTGGGCGAAGTGCCGGGGCAGGATCTCCTGTCATCTCACCTTGCTCCTGCCGAGAAAGTATCCA
TCATGGCTGATGCAATGCGGCGGCTGCATACGCTTGATCCGGCTACCTGCCCATTCGACCACCAAGCGAA
ACATCGCATCGAGCGAGCACGTACTCGGATGGAAGCCGGTCTTGTCGATCAGGATGATCTGGACGAAGAG
CATCAGGGGCTCGCGCCAGCCGAACTGTTCGCCAGGCTCAAGGCGCGCATGCCCGACGGCGAGGATCTCG
TCGTGACCCATGGCGATGCCTGCTTGCCGAATATCATGGTGGAAAATGGCCGCTTTTCTGGATTCATCGA
CTGTGGCCGGCTGGGTGTGGCGGACCGCTATCAGGACATAGCGTTGGCTACCCGTGATATTGCTGAAGAG
CTTGGCGGCGAATGGGCTGACCGCTTCCTCGTGCTTTACGGTATCGCCGCTCCCGATTCGCAGCGCATCG
CCTTCTATCGCCTTCTTGACGAGTTCTTCTGAGCGGGACTCTGGGGTTCGCGAAATGACCGACCAAGCGA
CGCCCAACCTGCCATCACGAGATTTCGATTCCACCGCCGCCTTCTATGAAAGGTTGGGCTTCGGAATCGT
TTTCCGGGACGCCGGCTGGATGATCCTCCAGCGCGGGGATCTCATGCTGGAGTTCTTCGCCCACCCCAAC
TTGTTTATTGCAGCTTATAATGGTTACAAATAAAGCAATAGCATCACAAATTTCACAAATAAAGCATTTT
TTTCACTGCATTCTAGTTGTGGTTTGTCCAAACTCATCAATGTATCTTATCATGTCTGTATACCGTCGAC
CTCTAGCTAGAGCTTGGCGTAATCATGGTCATAGCTGTTTCCTGTGTGAAATTGTTATCCGCTCACAATT
CCACACAACATACGAGCCGGAAGCATAAAGTGTAAAGCCTGGGGTGCCTAATGAGTGAGCTAACTCACAT
TAATCATAACTTCGTATAATGTATGCTATACGAAGTTATGCGGCCCTCGAGGTC
Features (pLannotate 1.2.2; 33 found; start..end, strand, type, name):
      1..380     +  enhancer       CMV enhancer: human cytomegalovirus immediate early enhancer
    382..503     +  promoter       chicken β-actin promoter (fragment): contains a 21-bp deletion relative to the standard chicken β-actin promoter
    526..547     +  promoter       chicken β-actin promoter (fragment): No description available
    577..594     +  promoter       chicken β-actin promoter (fragment): No description available
    610..630     +  promoter       chicken β-actin promoter (fragment): contains a 21-bp deletion relative to the standard chicken β-actin promoter
    745..1757    +  intron         chimeric intron: chimera between introns from chicken β-actin and rabbit β-globin
   1818..2252    +  CDS            Tomm20: TOM20_MOUSE - Experimental evidence at protein level: Swiss-Prot protein existence level 1. Central component of the receptor complex responsible for the recognition and translocation of cytosolically synthesized mitochondrial preproteins. Together with TOM22 functions as the transit peptide receptor at the surface of the mitochondrion outer membrane and facilitates the movement of preproteins into the TOM40 translocation pore (By similarity). Required for the translocation across the mitochondrial outer membrane of cytochrome P450 monooxygenases. From Mus musculus (Mouse).
   2259..2957    +  CDS            TagBFP: TagBFP is a basic (constitutively fluorescent) blue fluorescent protein published in 2008, derived from Entacmaea quadricolor. It is reported to be a very rapidly-maturing monomer with very low acid sensitivity.
   3009..3074    +  CDS            3xFLAG: three tandem FLAG® epitope tags, followed by an enterokinase cleavage site
   3099..3118    +  CDS            TEV site (fragment): tobacco etch virus (TEV) protease recognition and cleavage site
   3123..3167    +  CDS            AviTag™: peptide tag that allows for enzymatic biotinylation
   3182..3406    +  polyA_signal   bGH poly(A) signal: bovine growth hormone polyadenylation signal
   3491..3608    -  misc_feature   cPPT/CTS: central polypurine tract and central termination sequence of HIV-1
   3654..3687    -  protein_bind   loxP: Cre-mediated recombination occurs in the 8-bp core sequence (GCATACAT). Cre recombinase
   3944..3962    -  promoter       T3 promoter: promoter for bacteriophage T3 RNA polymerase
   4007..4023    -  protein_bind   lac operator: The lac repressor binds to the lac operator to inhibit transcription in E. coli. This inhibition can be relieved by adding lactose or isopropyl-β-D-thiogalactopyranoside (IPTG). lac repressor encoded by lacI
   4031..4061    -  promoter       lac promoter: promoter for the E. coli lac operon
   4076..4097    -  protein_bind   CAP binding site: CAP binding activates transcription in the presence of cAMP. E. coli catabolite activator protein
   4110..4202    -  CDS            lacI (fragment): lac repressor; lacI; The lac repressor binds to the lac operator to inhibit transcription in E. coli. This inhibition can be relieved by adding lactose or isopropyl-β-D-thiogalactopyranoside (IPTG).
   4385..4973    -  rep_origin     ori: high-copy-number ColE1/pMB1/pBR322/pUC origin of replication
   5144..6004    -  CDS            AmpR: β-lactamase; bla; confers resistance to ampicillin, carbenicillin, and related antibiotics
   6005..6109    -  promoter       AmpR promoter: bla
   6162..6590    -  rep_origin     f1 ori (sequence partly withheld): f1 bacteriophage origin of replication; arrow indicates direction of (+) strand synthesis
   6595..6752    -  CDS            lacZα (fragment): LacZα fragment of β-galactosidase; lacZ fragment
   6755..6773    +  promoter       T7 promoter: promoter for bacteriophage T7 RNA polymerase
   7112..7441    +  promoter       SV40 promoter: SV40 enhancer and early promoter
   7508..8299    +  CDS            neo: KKA2_KLEPN - Also known as kan, nptII. Experimental evidence at protein level: Swiss-Prot protein existence level 1. Resistance to kanamycin, neomycin, paromomycin, ribostamycin, butirosin and gentamicin B. From Klebsiella pneumoniae.
   8325..8483    +  CDS            ble (fragment): BLE_KLEPN - Experimental evidence at protein level: Swiss-Prot protein existence level 1. Binding protein with a strong affinity to the bleomycin family of antibiotics. Binds to CL990; an antimitotic-antibiotic compound. From Klebsiella pneumoniae.
   8478..8599    +  polyA_signal   SV40 poly(A) signal: SV40 polyadenylation signal
   8672..8688    -  protein_bind   lac operator: The lac repressor binds to the lac operator to inhibit transcription in E. coli. This inhibition can be relieved by adding lactose or isopropyl-β-D-thiogalactopyranoside (IPTG). lac repressor encoded by lacI
   8696..8726    -  promoter       lac promoter: promoter for the E. coli lac operon
   8741..8762    -  protein_bind   CAP binding site: CAP binding activates transcription in the presence of cAMP. E. coli catabolite activator protein
   8766..8799    -  protein_bind   loxP: Cre-mediated recombination occurs in the 8-bp core sequence (GCATACAT). Cre recombinase
